>Addgene plasmid #183757 | Bxb1-ASAP2f | addgene full sequence | sequence record 362561 | Addgene Partial NGS Result
AGCGCCCAATACGCAAACCGCCTCTCCCCGCGCGTTGGCCGATTCATTAATGCAGCTGGCACGACAGGTT
TCCCGACTGGAAAGCGGGCAGTGAGCGCAACGCAATTAATGTGAGTTAGCTCACTCATTAGGCACCCCAG
GCTTTACACTTTATGCTTCCGGCTCGTATGTTGTGTGGAATTGTGAGCGGATAACAATTTCACACAGGAA
ACAGCTATGACCATGATTACGCCAAGCTTAATTCCCTCCCCAGCAGGCAGAAGTATGCAAAGCATGCATC
TCAATTAGTCAGCAACCATAGTCCCGCCCCTAACTCCGCCCATCCCGCCCCTAACTCCGCCCAGTTCCGC
CCATTCTCCGCCCCATGGCTGACTAATTTTTTTTATTTATGCAGAGGCCGAGGCCGCCTCGGCCTCTGAG
CTATTCCAGAAGTAGTGAGGAGGCTTTTTTGGAGGCCTAGGCTTTTGCAAAAAGCTTTGCAAAGATGGAT
AAAGTTTTAAACAGAGAGGAATCTTTGCAGCTAATGGACCTTCTAGGTCTTGAAAGGAGTGGGAATTGGC
TCCGGTGCCCGTCAGTGGGCAGAGCGCACATCGCCCACAGTCCCCGAGAAGTTGGGGGGAGGGGTCGGCA
ATTGAACCGGTGCCTAGAGAAGGTGGCGCGGGGTAAACTGGGAAAGTGATGTCGTGTACTGGCTCCGCCT
TTTTCCCGAGGGTGGGGGAGAACCGTATATAAGTGCAGTAGTCGCCGTGAACGTTCTTTTTCGCAACGGG
TTTGCCGCCAGAACACAGGTAAGTGCCGTGTGTGGTTCCCGCGGGCCTGGCCTCTTTACGGGTTATGGCC
CTTGCGTGCCTTGAATTACTTCCACCTGGCTGCAGTACGTGATTCTTGATCCCGAGCTTCGGGTTGGAAG
TGGGTGGGAGAGTTCGAGGCCTTGCGCTTAAGGAGCCCCTTCGCCTCGTGCTTGAGTTGAGGCCTGGCCT
GGGCGCTGGGGCCGCCGCGTGCGAATCTGGTGGCACCTTCGCGCCTGTCTCGCTGCTTTCGATAAGTCTC
TAGCCATTTAAAATTTTTGATGACCTGCTGCGACGCTTTTTTTCTGGCAAGATAGTCTTGTAAATGCGGG
CCAAGATCTGCACACTGGTATTTCGGTTTTTGGGGCCGCGGGCGGCGACGGGGCCCGTGCGTCCCAGCGC
ACATGTTCGGCGAGGCGGGGCCTGCGAGCGCGGCCACCGAGAATCGGACGGGGGTAGTCTCAAGCTGGCC
GGCCTGCTCTGGTGCCTGGCCTCGCGCCGCCGTGTATCGCCCCGCCCTGGGCGGCAAGGCTGGCCCGGTC
GGCACCAGTTGCGTGAGCGGAAAGATGGCCGCTTCCCGGCCCTGCTGCAGGGAGCTCAAAATGGAGGACG
CGGCGCTCGGGAGAGCGGGCGGGTGAGTCACCCACACAAAGGAAAAGGGCCTTTCCGTCCTCAGCCGTCG
CTTCATGTGACTCCACGGAGTACCGGGCGCCGTCCAGGCACCTCGATTAGTTCTCGAGCTTTTGGAGTAC
GTCGTCTTTAGGTTGGGGGGAGGGGTTTTATGCGATGGAGTTTCCCCACACTGAGTGGGTGGAGACTGAA
GTTAGGCCAGCTTGGCACTTGATGTAATTCTCCTTGGAATTTGCCCTTTTTGAGTTTGGATCTTGGTTCA
TTCTCAAGCCTCAGACAGTGGTTCAAAGTTTTTTTCTTCCATTTCAGGTGTCGTGAGGAATTCGCCACCA
TGGCCGGCTTGTCGACGACGGCGGTCTCCGTCGTCAGGATCATCCGGATCCATAACTTCGTATAGCATAC
ATTATACGAAGTTATCATGATATTCGGCAAGCAGGCATCGACGGGGTCGACATTGATTATTGACTAGTTA
TTAATAGTAATCAATTACGGGGTCATTAGTTCATAGCCCATATATGGAGTTCCGCGTTACATAACTTACG
GTAAATGGCCCGCCTGGCTGACCGCCCAACGACCCCCGCCCATTGACGTCAATAATGACGTATGTTCCCA
TAGTAACGCCAATAGGGACTTTCCATTGACGTCAATGGGTGGAGTATTTACGGTAAACTGCCCACTTGGC
AGTACATCAAGTGTATCATATGCCAAGTACGCCCCCTATTGACGTCAATGACGGTAAATGGCCCGCCTGG
CATTATGCCCAGTACATGACCTTATGGGACTTTCCTACTTGGCAGTACATCTACGTATTAGTCATCGCTA
TTACCATGGTCGAGGTGAGCCCCACGTTCTGCTTCACTCTCCCCATCTCCCCCCCCTCCCCACCCCCAAT
TTTGTATTTATTTATTTTTTAATTATTTTGTGCAGCGATGGGGGCGGGGGGGGGGGGNNNSGSGCGCCRG
GSGGGGSGGGGSGGGGSGRGGGGSGGGGSGGGGSGRGGSGGRGRGGKGSGGSGGCAGCCAATCAGAGCGG
CGCGCTCCGAAAGTTTCCTTTTATGGCGAGGCGGCGGCGGCGGCGGCCCTATAAAAAGCGAAGCGCGCGG
CGGGCGGGAGTCGCTGCGCGCTGCCTTCGCCCCGTGCCCCGCTCCGCCGCCGCCTCGCGCCGCCCGCCCC
GGCTCTGACTGACCGCGTTACTCCCACAGGTGAGCGGGCGGGACGGCCCTTCTCCTCCGGGCTGTAATTA
GCGCTTGGTTTAATGACGGCTTGTTTCTTTTCTGTGGCTGCGTGAAAGCCTTGAGGGGCTCCGGGAGGGC
CCTTTGTGCGGGGGGAGCGGCTCGGGGGGTGCGTGCGTGTGTGTGTGCGTGGGGAGCGCCGCGTGCGGCT
CCGCGCTGCCCGGCGGCTGTGAGCGCTGCGGGCGCGGCGCGGGGCTTTGTGCGCTCCGCAGTGTGCGCGA
GGGGAGCGCGGCCGGGGGCGGTGCCCCGCGGTGCGGGGGGGGCTGCGAGGGGAACAAAGGCTGCGTGCGG
GGTGTGTGCGTGGGGGGGTGAGCAGGGGGTGTGGGCGCGTCGGTCGGGCTGCAACCCCCCCTGCACCCCC
CTCCCCGAGTTGCTGAGCACGGCCCGGCTTCGGGTGCGGGGCTCCGTACGGGGCGTGGCGCGGGGCTCGC
CGTGCCGGGCGGGGGGTGGCGGCAGGKGGGGGTGCCGGGCGGGGCGGGGCCGCCYCGGGCCGGGGRGGGC
TCGGGGGRGGGGCGCGGCGGCCCCCGGAGCGCCGGCGGCTGTCGAGGCGCGGCGAGCCGCAGCCATTGCC
TTTTATGGTAATCGTGCGAGAGGGCGCAGGGACTTCCTTTGTCCCAAATCTGTGCGGAGCCGAAATCTGG
GAGGCGCCGCCGCACCCCCTCTAGCGGGCGCGGGGCGAAGCGGTGCGGCGCCGGCAGGAAGGAAATGGGC
GGGGAGGGCCTTCGTGCGTCGCCGCGCCGCCGTCCCCTTCTCCCTCTCCAGCCTCGGGGCTGTCCGCGGG
GGGACGGCTGCCTTCGGGGGGGACGGGGCAGGGCGGGGTTCGGCTTCTGGCGTGTGACCGGCGGCTCTAG
AGCCTCTGCTAACCATGTTCATGCCTTCTTCTTTTTCCTACAGCTCCTGGGCAACGTGCTGGTTATTGTG
CTGTCTCATCATTTTGGCAAAGAATTCCTCGAGGAATTCACTCCTCAGGTGCAGGCTGCCTATCAGAAGG
TGGTGGCTGGTGTGGCCAATGCCCTGGCTCACAAATACCACTGAGATCTGCATGAGCTAGCCGCCACCAT
GGAGACGACTGTGAGGTATGAACAGGGGTCAGAGCTCACTAAAACTTCGAGCTCTCCAACAGCAGATGAG
CCCACGATAAAGATTGATGATGGTCGTGATGAGGGTAATGAACAAGACAGCTGTTCCAATACCATTAGGA
GAAAAATTTCCCCGTTTGTGATGTCATTTGGATTCAGAGTATTTGGAGTTGTGCTTATCATTGTAGACAT
CATAGTGGTGATTGTGGATCTGGCCATCAGTGAGAAGAAAAGAGGCATTAGAGAGATTCTTGAAGGTGTT
TCCCTGGCTATAGCACTCTTCTTCCTTGTTGATGTTCTCATGAGAGTGTTTGTTGAAGGCTTCAAGAACT
ATTTCCGGTCCAAACTGAATACTTTGGATGCAGTCATAGTAGTGGGCACTCTGCTAATTAATATGACCTA
CTCCTTCTCTGACCTTAGCTTTAACAGCCATAACGTGTATATTACCGCGGATAAACAGAAAAACGGCATT
AAAGCGAACTTTACCGTGCGCCATAACGTGGAAGATGGCAGCGTGCAGCTGGCGGATCATTATCAGCAGA
ACACCCCGATTGGCGATGGCCCGGTGCTGCTGCCGGATAACCATTATCTGAGCACCCAGACCGTGCTGAG
CAAAGATCCGAACGAAAAACGCGATCACATGGTGCTGCTGGAATTTGTGACCGCAGCGGGCATTACACAC
GGCATGGATGAACTGTATGGCGGCACCGGCGGCAGCGCGAGCCAGGGCGAAGAACTGTTTACCGGCGTGG
TGCCGATTCTGGTGGAACTGGATGGCGATGTGAACGGCCATAAATTTAGCGTGCGCGGCGAAGGCGAAGG
CGATGCGACCATTGGCAAACTGACCCTGAAATTTATTTGCACCACCGGCAAACTACCGGTGCCGTGGCCG
ACCCTGGTGACCACCTTAACCTATGGCGTGCAGTGCTTTAGCCGCTATCCGGATCATATGAAACGCCATG
ATTTTTTTAAAAGCGCGATGCCGGAAGGCTATGTGCAGGAACGCACCATTAGCTTTAAAGATGATGGCAA
ATATAAAACCCGCGCGGTGGTGAAATTTGAAGGCGATACCCTGGTGAACCGCATTGAACTGAAAGGCACC
GATTTTAAAGAAGATGGCAACATTCTGGGGCATAAACTGGAATATAACACAGATCAGATGCCGCAGATGG
TTACTCTTCTTCGAGTTCTGAGAATTGTTATCTTAATAAGAATATTTCGCCTGGCTTCACAGAAGAAACA
ACTTGAAGTGGTAACCTAATGAAAGCTTGGTACCGAGCTCGGATCCACTAGTCCAGTGTGGTGGAATTCT
GCAGATATCCAGCACAGTGGCGGCCGCTCGAGTCTAGAGGGCCCGTTTAAACCCGCTGATCAGCCTCGAC
TGTGCCTTCTAGTTGCCAGCCATCTGTTGTTTGCCCCTCCCCCGTGCCTTCCTTGACCCTGGAAGGTGCC
ACTCCCACTGTCCTTTCCTAATAAAATGAGGAAATTGCATCGCATTGTCTGAGTAGGTGTCATTCTATTC
TGGGGGGTGGGGTGGGGCAGGACAGCAAGGGGGAGGATTGGGAAGACAATAGCAGGCATGCTGGGGATGC
GGTGGGCTCTATGGCTTCTGAGGCGGAACTAGCGCTGCAAGAACTCTTCCTCACGATAACTTCGTATAGG
AGACTTTATACGAAGTTAAGCGCTCACTGGCCGTCGTTTTACAACGTCGTGACTGGGAAAACCCTGGCGT
TACCCAACTTAATCGCCTTGCAGCACATCCCCCTTTCGCCAGCTGGCGTAATAGCGAAGAGGCCCGCACC
GATCGCCCTTCCCAACAGTTGCGCAGCCTGAATGGCGAATGGCGCCTGATGCGGTATTTTCTCCTTACGC
ATCTGTGCGGTATTTCACACCGCATA
[95 nt withheld, positions 5627-5721]
T
[46 nt withheld, positions 5723-5768]
C
[141 nt withheld, positions 5770-5910]
CCTTTGACGTTGGAGTCCACGTTCTTT
[37 nt withheld, positions 5938-5974]
ACTCTATCTCGGGCTATTCTTTTGATTTATAAGGGATTTTGCCGATTTCGGTCTATTGGTTAAAAAATGA
GCTGATTTAACAAAAATTTAACGCGAATTTTAACAAAATATTAACGTTTACAATTTTATGGTGCACTCTC
AGTACAATCTGCTCTGATGCCGCATAGTTAAGCCAGCCCCGACACCCGCCAACACCCGCTGACGCGCCCT
GACGGGCTTGTCTGCTCCCGGCATCCGCTTACAGACAAGCTGTGACCGTCTCCGGGAGCTGCATGTGTCA
GAGGTTTTCACCGTCATCACCGAAACGCGCGAGACGAAAGGGCCTCGTGATACGCCTATTTTTATAGGTT
AATGTCATGATAATAATGGTTTCTTAGACGTCAGGTGGCACTTTTCGGGGAAATGTGCGCGGAACCCCTA
TTTGTTTATTTTTCTAAATACATTCAAATATGTATCCGCTCATGAGACAATAACCCTGATAAATGCTTCA
ATAATATTGAAAAAGGAAGAGTATGAGTATTCAACATTTCCGTGTCGCCCTTATTCCCTTTTTTGCGGCA
TTTTGCCTTCCTGTTTTTGCTCACCCAGAAACGCTGGTGAAAGTAAAAGATGCTGAAGATCAGTTGGGTG
CACGAGTGGGTTACATCGAACTGGATCTCAACAGCGGTAAGATCCTTGAGAGTTTTCGCCCCGAAGAACG
TTTTCCAATGATGAGCACTTTTAAAGTTCTGCTATGTGGCGCGGTATTATCCCGTATTGACGCCGGGCAA
GAGCAACTCGGTCGCCGCATACACTATTCTCAGAATGACTTGGTTGAGTACTCACCAGTCACAGAAAAGC
ATCTTACGGATGGCATGACAGTAAGAGAATTATGCAGTGCTGCCATAACCATGAGTGATAACACTGCGGC
CAACTTACTTCTGACAACGATCGGAGGACCGAAGGAGCTAACCGCTTTTTTGCACAACATGGGGGATCAT
GTAACTCGCCTTGATCGTTGGGAACCGGAGCTGAATGAAGCCATACCAAACGACGAGCGTGACACCACGA
TGCCTGTAGCAATGGCAACAACGTTGCGCAAACTATTAACTGGCGAACTACTTACTCTAGCTTCCCGGCA
ACAATTAATAGACTGGATGGAGGCGGATAAAGTTGCAGGACCACTTCTGCGCTCGGCCCTTCCGGCTGGC
TGGTTTATTGCTGATAAATCTGGAGCCGGTGAGCGTGGGTCTCGCGGTATCATTGCAGCACTGGGGCCAG
ATGGTAAGCCCTCCCGTATCGTAGTTATCTACACGACGGGGAGTCAGGCAACTATGGATGAACGAAATAG
ACAGATCGCTGAGATAGGTGCCTCACTGATTAAGCATTGGTAACTGTCAGACCAAGTTTACTCATATATA
CTTTAGATTGATTTAAAACTTCATTTTTAATTTAAAAGGATCTAGGTGAAGATCCTTTTTGATAATCTCA
TGACCAAAATCCCTTAACGTGAGTTTTCGTTCCACTGAGCGTCAGACCCCGTAGAAAAGATCAAAGGATC
TTCTTGAGATCCTTTTTTTCTGCGCGTAATCTGCTGCTTGCAAACAAAAAAACCACCGCTACCAGCGGTG
GTTTGTTTGCCGGATCAAGAGCTACCAACTCTTTTTCCGAAGGTAACTGGCTTCAGCAGAGCGCAGATAC
CAAATACTGTTCTTCTAGTGTAGCCGTAGTTAGGCCACCACTTCAAGAACTCTGTAGCACCGCCTACATA
CCTCGCTCTGCTAATCCTGTTACCAGTGGCTGCTGCCAGTGGCGATAAGTCGTGTCTTACCGGGTTGGAC
TCAAGACGATAGTTACCGGATAAGGCGCAGCGGTCGGGCTGAACGGGGGGTTCGTGCACACAGCCCAGCT
TGGAGCGAACGACCTACACCGAACTGAGATACCTACAGCGTGAGCTATGAGAAAGCGCCACGCTTCCCGA
AGGGAGAAAGGCGGACAGGTATCCGGTAAGCGGCAGGGTCGGAACAGGAGAGCGCACGAGGGAGCTTCCA
GGGGGAAACGCCTGGTATCTTTATAGTCCTGTCGGGTTTCGCCACCTCTGACTTGAGCGTCGATTTTTGT
GATGCTCGTCAGGGGGGCGGAGCCTATGGAAAAACGCCAGCAACGCGGCCTTTTTACGGTTCCTGGCCTT
TTGCTGGCCTTTTGCTCACATGTTCTTTCCTGCGTTATCCCCTGATTCTGTGGATAACCGTATTACCGCC
TTTGAGTGAGCTGATACCGCTCGCCGCAGCCGAACGACCGAGCGCAGCGAGTCAGTGAGCGAGGAAGCGG
AAG
Features (pLannotate 1.2.2; 24 found; start..end, strand, type, name):
      2..94      +  CDS            lacI (fragment): lac repressor; lacI; The lac repressor binds to the lac operator to inhibit transcription in E. coli. This inhibition can be relieved by adding lactose or isopropyl-β-D-thiogalactopyranoside (IPTG).
    107..128     +  protein_bind   CAP binding site: CAP binding activates transcription in the presence of cAMP. E. coli catabolite activator protein
    143..173     +  promoter       lac promoter: promoter for the E. coli lac operon
    181..197     +  protein_bind   lac operator: The lac repressor binds to the lac operator to inhibit transcription in E. coli. This inhibition can be relieved by adding lactose or isopropyl-β-D-thiogalactopyranoside (IPTG). lac repressor encoded by lacI
    253..463     +  promoter       SV40 promoter: SV40 early promoter
    485..551     +  CDS            small t antigen (fragment): SV40 (simian virus 40) small t antigen
    558..1736    +  promoter       EF-1α promoter: strong constitutive promoter for human elongation factor EF-1α
   1802..1835    +  protein_bind   loxP: Cre-mediated recombination occurs in the 8-bp core sequence (GCATACAT). Cre recombinase
   1836..1860    -  CDS            NeoR/KanR (fragment): aminoglycoside phosphotransferase confers resistance to neomycin, kanamycin, and G418 (Geneticin®)
   1869..2248    +  enhancer       CMV enhancer: human cytomegalovirus immediate early enhancer
   2527..3543    +  intron         chimeric intron: chimera between introns from chicken β-actin and rabbit β-globin
   3547..3681    +  CDS            HBB: HBB_COLGU - Experimental evidence at transcript level: Swiss-Prot protein existence level 2. Involved in oxygen transport from the lung to the various peripheral tissues. From Colobus guereza (Mantled guereza) (Eastern black-and-white colobus monkey).
   4162..4878    +  CDS            cEGFP: cEGFP is a basic (constitutively fluorescent) green fluorescent protein published in 2008, derived from Aequorea victoria.
   5110..5334    +  polyA_signal   bGH poly(A) signal: bovine growth hormone polyadenylation signal
   5354..5375    +  CDS            PuroR (fragment): puromycin N-acetyltransferase; pac from Streptomyces; confers resistance to puromycin
   5376..5408    +  protein_bind   lox2272: Cre-mediated recombination occurs in the 8-bp core sequence (GGATACTT). lox2272 sites are compatible with each other, but incompatible with loxP or loxN sites (Lee and Saito, 1988). Cre recombinase
   5414..5569    +  CDS            lacZα (fragment): LacZα fragment of β-galactosidase; lacZ fragment
   5575..5626    -  misc_feature   bom (fragment): basis of mobility region from pBR322
   5645..6100    +  rep_origin     f1 ori (sequence partly withheld): f1 bacteriophage origin of replication; arrow indicates direction of (+) strand synthesis
   6101..6150    -  misc_feature   bom (fragment): basis of mobility region from pBR322
   6252..6287    -  CDS            rop (fragment): Rop protein, which maintains plasmids at low copy number; rop
   6382..6486    +  promoter       AmpR promoter: bla
   6487..7347    +  CDS            AmpR: β-lactamase; bla; confers resistance to ampicillin, carbenicillin, and related antibiotics
   7518..8106    +  rep_origin     ori: high-copy-number ColE1/pMB1/pBR322/pUC origin of replication
