[The description below was written by a language model from this plasmid's Addgene catalogue record and pLannotate feature annotations shown in this document.]
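Description:
Bxb1-ASAP2f is a donor plasmid of about 8.3 kb, built on a pBR322/pUC-type backbone. It is designed for Bxb1 integrase-mediated insertion of a mammalian transcription unit into a pre-engineered genomic landing site, as part of a platform for targeting large DNA payloads in human pluripotent stem cells. In E. coli it is maintained at high copy through the ColE1/pUC origin and selected with ampicillin via the β-lactamase gene. An f1 origin and remnants of lac, lacZα, bom and rop sequences are also annotated in the backbone. The Bxb1 attachment site implied by the name and stated purpose is not annotated in the feature table, so its position cannot be given from this record.

The payload is ASAP2f, a synthetic genetically encoded fluorescent voltage indicator. Its coding region is only partly recognised by the annotation, as a GFP-derived segment labelled cEGFP. It lies downstream of a CMV enhancer and a chicken β-actin/rabbit β-globin chimeric intron, an arrangement characteristic of a CAG-type promoter, and is followed by a bovine growth hormone polyadenylation signal. This unit is bracketed by a loxP site upstream and a lox2272 site downstream. Upstream of loxP sit an SV40 early promoter and an EF-1α promoter with no complete coding sequence after them. Short NeoR/KanR and PuroR fragments are annotated next to the lox sites, but no intact mammalian selection marker is present. This layout suggests that the promoter could activate a marker at the landing site after integration, and that the heterospecific lox sites could allow Cre-mediated removal of auxiliary sequences, though the record does not state either function. The construct is used to generate cell lines stably expressing the voltage reporter for optical recording of membrane potential.
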