Addgene plasmid #183757: Bxb1-ASAP2f
Purpose: Bxb1-specific donor plasmid for intergrating a transcription unit for expression of ASAP2f voltage reporter
Depositing lab: Richard Davis. Depositing organization: Leiden University Medical Center. Publication: STRAIGHT-IN enables high-throughput targeting of large DNA payloads in human pluripotent stem cells. Blanch-Asensio A, Grandela C, Brandao KO, de Korte T, Mei H, Ariyurek Y, Yiangou L, Mol MPH, van Meer BJ, Kloet SL, Mummery CL, Davis RP. Cell Rep Methods. 2022 Sep 22;2(10):100300. doi: 10.1016/j.crmeth.2022.100300. eCollection 2022 Oct 24. PubMed 36313798.
Backbone
  Vector backbone: pBR322/pUC
  Backbone size w/o insert (bp): 3410
  Total vector size (bp): 8280
  Vector type: Mammalian Expression
Growth in bacteria
  Bacterial resistance: Ampicillin, 100 μg/mL
  Growth temperature: 37°C
  Growth strain: DH5alpha
  Copy number: High Copy
Gene/Insert
  Gene/Insert name: ASAP2f
  Species: Synthetic
  Insert size (bp): 1278
Terms and licenses: Academic/Nonprofit Terms; Industry Terms: Not Available to Industry
How to cite: Bxb1-ASAP2f was a gift from Richard Davis (Addgene plasmid # 183757 ; http://n2t.net/addgene:183757 ; RRID:Addgene_183757)
